Addgene plasmid #61624: pcDNA3-AktAR
Purpose: FRET-based biosensor for monitoring Akt activity
Depositing lab: Jin Zhang. Depositing organization: Johns Hopkins University and School of Medicine. Publication: Spatiotemporal analysis of differential Akt regulation in plasma membrane microdomains. Gao X, Zhang J. Mol Biol Cell. 2008 Oct;19(10):4366-73. doi: 10.1091/mbc.E08-05-0449. Epub 2008 Aug 13. PubMed 18701703.
Backbone
  Vector backbone: pcDNA3
  Backbone manufacturer: Invitrogen
  Backbone size w/o insert (bp): 5446
  Total vector size (bp): 7541
  Vector type: Mammalian Expression
  Selectable markers: Neomycin (select with G418)
Growth in bacteria
  Bacterial resistance: Ampicillin, 100 μg/mL
  Growth temperature: 37°C
  Growth strain: DH5alpha
  Copy number: High Copy
Gene/Insert
  Gene/Insert name: AktAR
  Species: H. sapiens (human), S. cerevisiae (budding yeast), Synthetic
  Insert size (bp): 2007
  Entrez Gene: AKT1 (a.k.a. AKT, PKB, PKB-ALPHA, PRKBA, RAC, RAC-ALPHA)
  Promoter: CMV
  Tag / fusion protein: Cerulean (N terminal on insert); cpVenus[E172] (C terminal on insert)
  Cloning method: Restriction Enzyme; 5′ cloning site BamHI (not destroyed); 3′ cloning site EcoRI (not destroyed)
  Sequencing primers: 5′ T7 forward; 3′ BGH reverse
Terms and licenses: Academic/Nonprofit Terms; Industry Terms: Not Available to Industry
How to cite: pcDNA3-AktAR was a gift from Jin Zhang (Addgene plasmid # 61624 ; http://n2t.net/addgene:61624 ; RRID:Addgene_61624)
