[The description below was written by a language model from this plasmid's Addgene catalogue record and pLannotate feature annotations shown in this document.]
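Description:
pcDNA3-AktAR is a mammalian expression plasmid built on the pcDNA3 backbone that encodes AktAR, a genetically encoded FRET reporter of Akt (protein kinase B) activity. In bacteria it is maintained as a high-copy plasmid through a ColE1/pUC-type origin and selected with ampicillin via the β-lactamase gene. An f1 origin is also present. For mammalian cells, an SV40 early promoter drives the neomycin phosphotransferase gene, terminated by an SV40 poly(A) signal, which allows G418 selection of stable lines.

The sensor is a single open reading frame, inserted between BamHI and EcoRI, under the CMV immediate-early enhancer/promoter and terminated by the bGH polyadenylation signal. In the annotated sequence it begins with a short leader of vector-derived tag sequence (T7 gene 10 leader, Xpress epitope). This is followed by the cyan donor Cerulean, a fragment of budding yeast Rad53, an unannotated stretch of roughly 120 bp, and a circularly permuted Venus acceptor. The catalogue calls this acceptor cpVenus[E172], while the annotation labels it cp173Venus. In sensors of this design the Rad53 fragment typically serves as a phosphoamino-acid-binding module, and the unannotated stretch would be expected to hold an Akt substrate peptide, although the record does not describe it. Phosphorylation by Akt would then cause an intramolecular rearrangement that changes energy transfer between the two fluorophores. The AKT1 gene link in the record appears to reflect the kinase being monitored, since no Akt coding sequence is annotated.

Flanking T7 and SP6 promoters are also present, and the record lists T7 forward and BGH reverse as sequencing primers. The construct is intended for live-cell imaging of the spatiotemporal dynamics of Akt signalling. The deposited sequence (7,524 nt) is slightly shorter than the catalogued total size.
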