Features (pLannotate 1.2.2; 26 found; start..end, strand, type, name):
     36..80      -  misc_feature   bom (fragment): basis of mobility region from pBR322
    235..614     +  enhancer       CMV enhancer: human cytomegalovirus immediate early enhancer
    615..818     +  promoter       CMV promoter: human cytomegalovirus (CMV) immediate early promoter
    814..847     +  LTR            5' LTR (truncated) (fragment): truncated 5' long terminal repeat (LTR) from HIV-1
    863..881     +  promoter       T7 promoter: promoter for bacteriophage T7 RNA polymerase
    922..942     +  CDS            capTEV™ (fragment): composite tag for in vivo biotinylation, TEV protease cleavage, and 6xHis tagging
    943..975     +  CDS            T7 tag (gene 10 leader): leader peptide from bacteriophage T7 gene 10 promotes efficient translation in E. coli
    979..1002    +  CDS            Xpress™ tag: Xpress™ epitope tag, including an enterokinase recognition and cleavage site
   1009..1725    +  CDS            Cerulean: Cerulean is a basic (constitutively fluorescent) cyan fluorescent protein published in 2004, derived from Aequorea victoria. It has low acid sensitivity.
   1735..2157    +  CDS            RAD53 (fragment): RAD53_YEAST - Also known as MEC2, SAD1, SPK1. Experimental evidence at protein level: Swiss-Prot protein existence level 1. Controls S-phase checkpoint as well as G1 and G2 DNA damage checkpoints. Phosphorylates proteins on serine, threonine, and tyrosine. Prevents entry into anaphase and mitotic exit after DNA damage via regulation of the Polo kinase CDC5. Seems to be involved in the phosphorylation of RPH1. From Saccharomyces cerevisiae (strain ATCC 204508 / S288c) (Baker's yeast).
   2281..3012    +  CDS            cp173Venus: circularly permuted form of the Venus yellow fluorescent protein (Nagai et al., 2004) efficient FRET acceptor for CFP
   3076..3094    -  promoter       SP6 promoter: promoter for bacteriophage SP6 RNA polymerase
   3120..3344    +  polyA_signal   bGH poly(A) signal: bovine growth hormone polyadenylation signal
   3348..3369    +  promoter       SV40 promoter (fragment): SV40 enhancer and early promoter
   3390..3818    +  rep_origin     f1 ori (sequence partly withheld): f1 bacteriophage origin of replication; arrow indicates direction of (+) strand synthesis
   3832..4162    +  promoter       SV40 promoter: SV40 enhancer and early promoter
   4229..5020    +  CDS            neo: KKA2_KLEPN - Also known as kan, nptII. Experimental evidence at protein level: Swiss-Prot protein existence level 1. Resistance to kanamycin, neomycin, paromomycin, ribostamycin, butirosin and gentamicin B. From Klebsiella pneumoniae.
   5044..5202    +  CDS            ble (fragment): BLE_KLEPN - Experimental evidence at protein level: Swiss-Prot protein existence level 1. Binding protein with a strong affinity to the bleomycin family of antibiotics. Binds to CL990; an antimitotic-antibiotic compound. From Klebsiella pneumoniae.
   5197..5318    +  polyA_signal   SV40 poly(A) signal: SV40 polyadenylation signal
   5391..5407    -  protein_bind   lac operator: The lac repressor binds to the lac operator to inhibit transcription in E. coli. This inhibition can be relieved by adding lactose or isopropyl-β-D-thiogalactopyranoside (IPTG). lac repressor encoded by lacI
   5415..5445    -  promoter       lac promoter: promoter for the E. coli lac operon
   5460..5481    -  protein_bind   CAP binding site: CAP binding activates transcription in the presence of cAMP. E. coli catabolite activator protein
   5494..5586    -  CDS            lacI (fragment): lac repressor; lacI; The lac repressor binds to the lac operator to inhibit transcription in E. coli. This inhibition can be relieved by adding lactose or isopropyl-β-D-thiogalactopyranoside (IPTG).
   5769..6357    -  rep_origin     ori: high-copy-number ColE1/pMB1/pBR322/pUC origin of replication
   6528..7388    -  CDS            AmpR: β-lactamase; bla; confers resistance to ampicillin, carbenicillin, and related antibiotics
   7389..7493    -  promoter       AmpR promoter: bla
>Addgene plasmid #61624 | pcDNA3-AktAR | depositor full sequence | sequence record 100425 | pcDNA3-AktAR sequence 7524 bps
GACGGATCGGGAGATCTCCCGATCCCCTATGGTCGACTCTCAGTACAATCTGCTCTGATGCCGCATAGTT
AAGCCAGTATCTGCTCCCTGCTTGTGTGTTGGAGGTCGCTGAGTAGTGCGCGAGCAAAATTTAAGCTACA
ACAAGGCAAGGCTTGACCGACAATTGCATGAAGAATCTGCTTAGGGTTAGGCGTTTTGCGCTGCTTCGCG
ATGTACGGGCCAGATATACGCGTTGACATTGATTATTGACTAGTTATTAATAGTAATCAATTACGGGGTC
ATTAGTTCATAGCCCATATATGGAGTTCCGCGTTACATAACTTACGGTAAATGGCCCGCCTGGCTGACCG
CCCAACGACCCCCGCCCATTGACGTCAATAATGACGTATGTTCCCATAGTAACGCCAATAGGGACTTTCC
ATTGACGTCAATGGGTGGACTATTTACGGTAAACTGCCCACTTGGCAGTACATCAAGTGTATCATATGCC
AAGTACGCCCCCTATTGACGTCAATGACGGTAAATGGCCCGCCTGGCATTATGCCCAGTACATGACCTTA
TGGGACTTTCCTACTTGGCAGTACATCTACGTATTAGTCATCGCTATTACCATGGTGATGCGGTTTTGGC
AGTACATCAATGGGCGTGGATAGCGGTTTGACTCACGGGGATTTCCAAGTCTCCACCCCATTGACGTCAA
TGGGAGTTTGTTTTGGCACCAAAATCAACGGGACTTTCCAAAATGTCGTAACAACTCCGCCCCATTGACG
CAAATGGGCGGTAGGCGTGTACGGTGGGAGGTCTATATAAGCAGAGCTCTCTGGCTAACTAGAGAACCCA
CTGCTTACTGGCTTATCGAAATTAATACGACTCACTATAGGGAGACCCAAGCTTGCGGCCGCCACCATGG
TGCGGGGTTCTCATCATCATCATCATCATGGTATGGCTAGCATGACTGGTGGACAGCAAATGGGTCGGGA
TCTGTACGACGATGACGATAAGGATCCCATGGTGAGCAAGGGCGAGGAGCTGTTCACCGGGGTGGTGCCC
ATCCTGGTCGAGCTGGACGGCGACGTAAACGGCCACAGGTTCAGCGTGTCCGGCGAGGGCGAGGGCGATG
CCACCTACGGCAAGCTGACCCTGAAGTTCATCTGCACCACCGGCAAGCTGCCCGTGCCCTGGCCCACCCT
CGTGACCACCCTGACCTGGGGCGTGCAGTGCTTCGCCCGCTACCCCGACCACATGAAGCAGCACGACTTC
TTCAAGTCCGCCATGCCCGAAGGCTACGTCCAGGAGCGTACCATCTTCTTCAAGGACGACGGCAACTACA
AGACCCGCGCCGAGGTGAAGTTCGAGGGCGACACCCTGGTGAACCGCATCGAGCTGAAGGGCATCGACTT
CAAGGAGGACGGCAACATCCTGGGGCACAAGCTGGAGTACAACGCCATCAGTGACAACGTCTATATCACC
GCCGACAAGCAGAAGAACGGCATCAAGGCCCACTTCAAGATCCGCCACAACATCGAGGACGGCAGCGTGC
AGCTCGCCGACCACTACCAGCAGAACACCCCCATCGGCGACGGCCCCGTGCTGCTGCCCGACAACCACTA
CCTGAGCACCCAGTCCGCCCTGAGCAAAGACCCCAACGAGAAGCGCGATCACATGGTCCTGCTGGAGTTC
GTGACCGCCGCCGGGATCACTCTCGGCATGGACGAGCTGTACAAGCGCATGCATAAGTTTTCTCAAGAAC
AGATCGGCGAAAACATTGTGTGCAGGGTCATTTGTACCACGGGTCAAATTCCCATCCGAGATTTGTCAGC
TGATATTTCACAAGTGCTTAAGGAAAAACGATCCATAAAGAAAGTTTGGACATTTGGTAGAAACCCAGCC
TGTGACTATCATTTAGGAAACATTTCAAGACTGTCAAATAAGCATTTCCAAATACTACTAGGAGAAGACG
GTAACCTTTTATTGAATGACATTTCCACTAATGGGACCTGGTTAAATGGGCAAAAAGTCGAGAAGAACAG
CAATCAGTTACTGTCTCAAGGTGATGAAATAACCGTTGGTGTAGGCGTGGAATCAGATATTTTATCTCTG
GTCATTTTCATAAACGACAAATTTAAGCAGTGCCTCGAGCAGAACAAAGTTGATCGCTCTGCAGGTAAGC
CAGGCAGCGGCGAGGGCAGCACCAAGGGCCTGGTCGACCCTCGTCCGCGCTCGTGCACCTGGCCGGACCC
CAGGCCGGAGTTTGGAGGTACCGGCGGCAGCGAGCTCATGGGCGGCGTGCAGCTCGCCGACCACTACCAG
CAGAACACCCCCATCGGCGACGGCCCCGTGCTGCTGCCCGACAACCACTACCTGAGCTACCAGTCCAAGC
TGAGCAAAGACCCCAACGAGAAGCGCGATCACATGGTCCTGCTGGAGTTCGTGACCGCCGCCGGGATCAC
TCTCGGCATGGACGAGCTGTACAAGGGAGGTACCGGTGGATCTATGGTGAGCAAGGGCGAGGAGCTGTTC
ACCGGGGTGGTGCCCATCCTGGTCGAGCTGGACGGCGACGTAAACGGCCACAAGTTCAGCGTGTCCGGCG
AGGGCGAGGGCGATGCCACCTACGGCAAGCTGACCCTGAAGCTGATCTGCACCACCGGCAAGCTGCCCGT
GCCCTGGCCCACCCTCGTGACCACCCTGGGCTACGGCCTTCAGTGCTTCGCCCGCTACCCCGACCACATG
AAGCAGCACGACTTCTTCAAGTCCGCCATGCCCGAAGGCTACGTCCAGGAGCGCACCATCTTCTTCAAGG
ACGACGGCAACTACAAGACCCGCGCCGAGGTGAAGTTCGAGGGCGACACCCTGGTGAACCGCATCGAGCT
GAAGGGCATCGACTTCAAGGAGGACGGCAACATCCTGGGGCACAAGCTGGAGTACAACTACAACAGCCAC
AACGTCTATATCACCGCCGACAAGCAGAAGAACGGCATCAAGGCCAACTTCAAGATCCGCCACAACATCG
AGTAAGAATTCTGCAGATATCCATCACACTGGCGGCCGCTCGAGCATGCATCTAGAGGGCCCTATTCTAT
AGTGTCACCTAAATGCTAGAGCTCGCTGATCAGCCTCGACTGTGCCTTCTAGTTGCCAGCCATCTGTTGT
TTGCCCCTCCCCCGTGCCTTCCTTGACCCTGGAAGGTGCCACTCCCACTGTCCTTTCCTAATAAAATGAG
GAAATTGCATCGCATTGTCTGAGTAGGTGTCATTCTATTCTGGGGGGTGGGGTGGGGCAGGACAGCAAGG
GGGAGGATTGGGAAGACAATAGCAGGCATGCTGGGGATGCGGTGGGCTCTATGGCTTCTGAGGCGGAAAG
AACCAGCTGGGGCTCTAGGGGGTATCCCC
[124 nt withheld, positions 3390-3513]
C
[32 nt withheld, positions 3515-3546]
CA
[57 nt withheld, positions 3549-3605]
A
[49 nt withheld, positions 3607-3655]
CCTTTGACGTTGGAGTCCACGTTCTTT
[37 nt withheld, positions 3683-3719]
ACCCTATCTCGGTCTATTCTTTTGATTTATAAGGGATTTTGGGGATTTCGGCCTATTGGTTAAAAAATGA
GCTGATTTAACAAAAATTTAACGCGAATTAATTCTGTGGAATGTGTGTCAGTTAGGGTGTGGAAAGTCCC
CAGGCTCCCCAGGCAGGCAGAAGTATGCAAAGCATGCATCTCAATTAGTCAGCAACCAGGTGTGGAAAGT
CCCCAGGCTCCCCAGCAGGCAGAAGTATGCAAAGCATGCATCTCAATTAGTCAGCAACCATAGTCCCGCC
CCTAACTCCGCCCATCCCGCCCCTAACTCCGCCCAGTTCCGCCCATTCTCCGCCCCATGGCTGACTAATT
TTTTTTATTTATGCAGAGGCCGAGGCCGCCTCTGCCTCTGAGCTATTCCAGAAGTAGTGAGGAGGCTTTT
TTGGAGGCCTAGGCTTTTGCAAAAAGCTCCCGGGAGCTTGTATATCCATTTTCGGATCTGATCAAGAGAC
AGGATGAGGATCGTTTCGCATGATTGAACAAGATGGATTGCACGCAGGTTCTCCGGCCGCTTGGGTGGAG
AGGCTATTCGGCTATGACTGGGCACAACAGACAATCGGCTGCTCTGATGCCGCCGTGTTCCGGCTGTCAG
CGCAGGGGCGCCCGGTTCTTTTTGTCAAGACCGACCTGTCCGGTGCCCTGAATGAACTGCAGGACGAGGC
AGCGCGGCTATCGTGGCTGGCCACGACGGGCGTTCCTTGCGCAGCTGTGCTCGACGTTGTCACTGAAGCG
GGAAGGGACTGGCTGCTATTGGGCGAAGTGCCGGGGCAGGATCTCCTGTCATCTCACCTTGCTCCTGCCG
AGAAAGTATCCATCATGGCTGATGCAATGCGGCGGCTGCATACGCTTGATCCGGCTACCTGCCCATTCGA
CCACCAAGCGAAACATCGCATCGAGCGAGCACGTACTCGGATGGAAGCCGGTCTTGTCGATCAGGATGAT
CTGGACGAAGAGCATCAGGGGCTCGCGCCAGCCGAACTGTTCGCCAGGCTCAAGGCGCGCATGCCCGACG
GCGAGGATCTCGTCGTGACCCATGGCGATGCCTGCTTGCCGAATATCATGGTGGAAAATGGCCGCTTTTC
TGGATTCATCGACTGTGGCCGGCTGGGTGTGGCGGACCGCTATCAGGACATAGCGTTGGCTACCCGTGAT
ATTGCTGAAGAGCTTGGCGGCGAATGGGCTGACCGCTTCCTCGTGCTTTACGGTATCGCCGCTCCCGATT
CGCAGCGCATCGCCTTCTATCGCCTTCTTGACGAGTTCTTCTGAGCGGGACTCTGGGGTTCGAAATGACC
GACCAAGCGACGCCCAACCTGCCATCACGAGATTTCGATTCCACCGCCGCCTTCTATGAAAGGTTGGGCT
TCGGAATCGTTTTCCGGGACGCCGGCTGGATGATCCTCCAGCGCGGGGATCTCATGCTGGAGTTCTTCGC
CCACCCCAACTTGTTTATTGCAGCTTATAATGGTTACAAATAAAGCAATAGCATCACAAATTTCACAAAT
AAAGCATTTTTTTCACTGCATTCTAGTTGTGGTTTGTCCAAACTCATCAATGTATCTTATCATGTCTGTA
TACCGTCGACCTCTAGCTAGAGCTTGGCGTAATCATGGTCATAGCTGTTTCCTGTGTGAAATTGTTATCC
GCTCACAATTCCACACAACATACGAGCCGGAAGCATAAAGTGTAAAGCCTGGGGTGCCTAATGAGTGAGC
TAACTCACATTAATTGCGTTGCGCTCACTGCCCGCTTTCCAGTCGGGAAACCTGTCGTGCCAGCTGCATT
AATGAATCGGCCAACGCGCGGGGAGAGGCGGTTTGCGTATTGGGCGCTCTTCCGCTTCCTCGCTCACTGA
CTCGCTGCGCTCGGTCGTTCGGCTGCGGCGAGCGGTATCAGCTCACTCAAAGGCGGTAATACGGTTATCC
ACAGAATCAGGGGATAACGCAGGAAAGAACATGTGAGCAAAAGGCCAGCAAAAGGCCAGGAACCGTAAAA
AGGCCGCGTTGCTGGCGTTTTTCCATAGGCTCCGCCCCCCTGACGAGCATCACAAAAATCGACGCTCAAG
TCAGAGGTGGCGAAACCCGACAGGACTATAAAGATACCAGGCGTTTCCCCCTGGAAGCTCCCTCGTGCGC
TCTCCTGTTCCGACCCTGCCGCTTACCGGATACCTGTCCGCCTTTCTCCCTTCGGGAAGCGTGGCGCTTT
CTCAATGCTCACGCTGTAGGTATCTCAGTTCGGTGTAGGTCGTTCGCTCCAAGCTGGGCTGTGTGCACGA
ACCCCCCGTTCAGCCCGACCGCTGCGCCTTATCCGGTAACTATCGTCTTGAGTCCAACCCGGTAAGACAC
GACTTATCGCCACTGGCAGCAGCCACTGGTAACAGGATTAGCAGAGCGAGGTATGTAGGCGGTGCTACAG
AGTTCTTGAAGTGGTGGCCTAACTACGGCTACACTAGAAGGACAGTATTTGGTATCTGCGCTCTGCTGAA
GCCAGTTACCTTCGGAAAAAGAGTTGGTAGCTCTTGATCCGGCAAACAAACCACCGCTGGTAGCGGTGGT
TTTTTTGTTTGCAAGCAGCAGATTACGCGCAGAAAAAAAGGATCTCAAGAAGATCCTTTGATCTTTTCTA
CGGGGTCTGACGCTCAGTGGAACGAAAACTCACGTTAAGGGATTTTGGTCATGAGATTATCAAAAAGGAT
CTTCACCTAGATCCTTTTAAATTAAAAATGAAGTTTTAAATCAATCTAAAGTATATATGAGTAAACTTGG
TCTGACAGTTACCAATGCTTAATCAGTGAGGCACCTATCTCAGCGATCTGTCTATTTCGTTCATCCATAG
TTGCCTGACTCCCCGTCGTGTAGATAACTACGATACGGGAGGGCTTACCATCTGGCCCCAGTGCTGCAAT
GATACCGCGAGACCCACGCTCACCGGCTCCAGATTTATCAGCAATAAACCAGCCAGCCGGAAGGGCCGAG
CGCAGAAGTGGTCCTGCAACTTTATCCGCCTCCATCCAGTCTATTAATTGTTGCCGGGAAGCTAGAGTAA
GTAGTTCGCCAGTTAATAGTTTGCGCAACGTTGTTGCCATTGCTACAGGCATCGTGGTGTCACGCTCGTC
GTTTGGTATGGCTTCATTCAGCTCCGGTTCCCAACGATCAAGGCGAGTTACATGATCCCCCATGTTGTGC
AAAAAAGCGGTTAGCTCCTTCGGTCCTCCGATCGTTGTCAGAAGTAAGTTGGCCGCAGTGTTATCACTCA
TGGTTATGGCAGCACTGCATAATTCTCTTACTGTCATGCCATCCGTAAGATGCTTTTCTGTGACTGGTGA
GTACTCAACCAAGTCATTCTGAGAATAGTGTATGCGGCGACCGAGTTGCTCTTGCCCGGCGTCAATACGG
GATAATACCGCGCCACATAGCAGAACTTTAAAAGTGCTCATCATTGGAAAACGTTCTTCGGGGCGAAAAC
TCTCAAGGATCTTACCGCTGTTGAGATCCAGTTCGATGTAACCCACTCGTGCACCCAACTGATCTTCAGC
ATCTTTTACTTTCACCAGCGTTTCTGGGTGAGCAAAAACAGGAAGGCAAAATGCCGCAAAAAAGGGAATA
AGGGCGACACGGAAATGTTGAATACTCATACTCTTCCTTTTTCAATATTATTGAAGCATTTATCAGGGTT
ATTGTCTCATGAGCGGATACATATTTGAATGTATTTAGAAAAATAAACAAATAGGGGTTCCGCGCACATT
TCCCCGAAAAGTGCCACCTGACGTC
