>Addgene plasmid #61624 | pcDNA3-AktAR | addgene partial sequence | sequence record 111731 | BGH-rev 5'-TAGAAGGCACAGTCGAGG-3'
CTATAGAATAGGGCCCTCTAGATGCATGCTCGAGCGGCCGCCAGTGTGATGGATATCTGCAGAATTCTTA
CTCGATGTTGTGGCGGATCTTGAAGTTGGCCTTGATGCCGTTCTTCTGCTTGTCGGCGGTGATATAGACG
TTGTGGCTGTTGTAGTTGTACTCCAGCTTGTGCCCCAGGATGTTGCCGTCCTCCTTGAAGTCGATGCCCT
TCAGCTCGATGCGGTTCACCAGGGTGTCGCCCTCGAACTTCACCTCGGCGCGGGTCTTGTAGTTGCCGTC
GTCCTTGAAGAAGATGGTGCGCTCCTGGACGTAGCCTTCGGGCATGGCGGACTTGAAGAAGTCGTGCTGC
TTCATGTGGTCGGGGTAGCGGGCGAAGCACTGAAGGCCGTAGCCCAGGGTGGTCACGAGGGTGGGCCAGG
GCACGGGCAGCTTGCCGGTGGTGCAGATCAGCTTCAGGGTCAGCTTGCCGTAGGTGGCATCGCCCTCGCC
CTCGCCGGACACGCTGAACTTGTGGCCGTTTACGTCGCCGTCCAGCTCGACCAGGATGGGCACCACCCCG
GTGAACAGCTCCTCGCCCTTGCTCACCATAGATCCACCGGTACCTCCCTTGTACAGCTCGTCCATGCCGA
GAGTGATCCCGGCGGCGGTCACGAACTCCAGCAGGACCATGTGATCGCGCTTCTCGTTGGGGTCTTTGCT
CAGCTTGGACTGGTAGCTCAGGTAGTGGTTGTCGGGCAGCAGCACGGGGCCGTCGCCGATGGGGGTGTTC
TGCTGGTAGTGGTCGGCGAGCTGCACGCCGCCCATGAGCTCGCTGCCGCCGGTACCTCCAAACTCCGGCC
TGGGGTCCGGCCAGGTGCACGAGCGCGGACGA
