>Addgene plasmid #61624 | pcDNA3-AktAR | addgene partial sequence | sequence record 111745 | CMV-F 5'-CGCAAATGGGCGGTAGGCGTG-3'
ACTAGAGAACCCACTGCTTACTGGCTTATCGAAATTAATACGACTCACTATAGGGAGACCCAAGCTTGCG
GCCGCCACCATGGTGCGGGGTTCTCATCATCATCATCATCATGGTATGGCTAGCATGACTGGTGGACAGC
AAATGGGTCGGGATCTGTACGACGATGACGATAAGGATCCCATGGTGAGCAAGGGCGAGGAGCTGTTCAC
CGGGGTGGTGCCCATCCTGGTCGAGCTGGACGGCGACGTAAACGGCCACAGGTTCAGCGTGTCCGGCGAG
GGCGAGGGCGATGCCACCTACGGCAAGCTGACCCTGAAGTTCATCTGCACCACCGGCAAGCTGCCCGTGC
CCTGGCCCACCCTCGTGACCACCCTGACCTGGGGCGTGCAGTGCTTCGCCCGCTACCCCGACCACATGAA
GCAGCACGACTTCTTCAAGTCCGCCATGCCCGAAGGCTACGTCCAGGAGCGTACCATCTTCTTCAAGGAC
GACGGCAACTACAAGACCCGCGCCGAGGTGAAGTTCGAGGGCGACACCCTGGTGAACCGCATCGAGCTGA
AGGGCATCGACTTCAAGGAGGACGGCAACATCCTGGGGCACAAGCTGGAGTACAACGCCATCAGTGACAA
CGTCTATATCACCGCCGACAAGCAGAAGAACGGCATCAAGGCCCACTTCAAGATCCGCCACAACATCGAG
GACGGCAGCGTGCAGCTCGCCGACCACTACCAGCAGAACACCCCCATCGGCGACGGCCCCGTGCTGCTGC
CCGACAACCACTACCTGAGCACCCAGTCCGCCCTGAGCAAAGACCCCAACGAGAAGCGCGATCACATGGT
CCTGCTGGAGTTCGTG
